Addgene plasmid #163050: pMOS011: superecliptic pHluorin (mitochondrial)
Purpose: superecliptic pHluorin (mitochondrial)
Depositing lab: Adam Cohen. Depositing organization: Harvard University. Publication: Multiplexed Optical Sensors in Arrayed Islands of Cells for multimodal recordings of cellular physiology. Werley CA, Boccardo S, Rigamonti A, Hansson EM, Cohen AE. Nat Commun. 2020 Aug 4;11(1):3881. doi: 10.1038/s41467-020-17607-5. PubMed 32753572.
Backbone
  Vector backbone: pLX304
  Backbone size w/o insert (bp): 9377
  Vector type: Mammalian Expression, Lentiviral
  Selectable markers: Blasticidin
Growth in bacteria
  Bacterial resistance: Ampicillin, 100 μg/mL
  Growth temperature: 30°C
  Growth strain: NEB Stable
  Copy number: High Copy
Gene/Insert
  Gene/Insert name: superecliptic pHluorin
  Species: Synthetic
  Insert size (bp): 822
  Promoter: CMV
  Cloning method: Gateway Cloning
  Sequencing primers: 5′ CMV-F; 3′ WPRE-R
Resource information
  A portion of this plasmid was derived from a plasmid made by: Gero Miesenboeck
Terms and licenses: Academic/Nonprofit Terms; Industry Terms: Not Available to Industry
Depositor comments: Please see PMID: 9671304 for original reporter gene characterization.
How to cite: pMOS011: superecliptic pHluorin (mitochondrial) was a gift from Adam Cohen (Addgene plasmid # 163050 ; http://n2t.net/addgene:163050 ; RRID:Addgene_163050)
