[The description below was written by a language model from this plasmid's Addgene catalogue record and pLannotate feature annotations shown in this document.]
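Description:
pMOS011 is a lentiviral mammalian expression plasmid built on the pLX304 Gateway destination backbone, carrying a mitochondrially targeted version of the pH sensor superecliptic pHluorin. It is maintained in E. coli through a high-copy ColE1/pUC-type origin with ampicillin resistance (AmpR). The backbone also carries an f1 origin, an SV40 origin and poly(A) signal, and remnants of lac and phage-promoter cloning elements.

The viral portion has a third-generation, self-inactivating layout. An RSV promoter drives a truncated HIV-1 5' LTR, followed by the Ψ packaging signal with a gag fragment, the Rev response element for Rev-dependent export of the genomic RNA, a cPPT/CTS, and a ΔU3 3' LTR that inactivates LTR promoter activity after integration. Within the transfer cassette, a human PGK promoter expresses blasticidin S deaminase, allowing blasticidin selection of transduced cells.

Downstream, the CMV enhancer/promoter drives the insert, which sits between attB1 and attB2 sites left by Gateway recombination. The open reading frame begins with the COX8 mitochondrial presequence from human cytochrome c oxidase subunit VIII, fused to superecliptic pHluorin, a GFP mutant that fluoresces strongly under blue light at neutral pH and only minimally at acidic pH. A V5 epitope tag lies just after attB2, though the record does not show whether it is translated in frame with the sensor. A WPRE follows to enhance transcript expression.

The construct serves to report pH in mitochondria optically. It was deposited with a study of multiplexed optical sensors in arrayed islands of cells for multimodal recording of cellular physiology. The sequenced record is 8,608 nt, shorter than the listed backbone size, as expected when a Gateway cassette is replaced by the insert.
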