Features (pLannotate 1.2.2; 32 found; start..end, strand, type, name):
      1..181     +  LTR            5' LTR (truncated): truncated 5' long terminal repeat (LTR) from HIV-1
    228..353     +  misc_feature   HIV-1 Ψ: packaging signal of human immunodeficiency virus type 1
    337..700     +  CDS            HIV-1 gag (fragment): gag protein from human immunodeficiency virus 1; gag
    846..1079    +  misc_feature   RRE: The Rev response element (RRE) of HIV-1 allows for Rev-dependent mRNA export from the nucleus to the cytoplasm.
   1456..1482    +  CDS            Rev (fragment): human immunodeficiency virus 1 (HIV-1) Rev protein; rev; enhances nuclear export of unspliced and incompletely spliced viral mRNAs
   1483..1983    +  promoter       hPGK promoter: human phosphoglycerate kinase 1 promoter
   1995..2390    +  CDS            BSD: blasticidin S deaminase; Aspergillus terreus BSD; confers resistance to blasticidin
   2450..2567    +  misc_feature   cPPT/CTS: central polypurine tract and central termination sequence of HIV-1
   2684..2987    +  enhancer       CMV enhancer: human cytomegalovirus immediate early enhancer
   2988..3191    +  promoter       CMV promoter: human cytomegalovirus (CMV) immediate early promoter
   3214..3238    +  protein_bind   attB1: mutant version of attB; recombination site for the Gateway® BP reaction BP Clonase™
   3276..3350    +  CDS            COX8 presequence: mitochondrial presequence of human cytochrome c oxidase subunit VIII (Rizutto et al., 1989)
   3384..4095    +  CDS            superecliptic pHluorin (fragment): pH-sensitive mutant of green fluorescent protein (Ng et al., 2002) excited strongly by blue light at neutral pH but minimally fluorescent at acidic pH
   4125..4149    -  protein_bind   attB2: mutant version of attB; recombination site for the Gateway® BP reaction BP Clonase™
   4151..4192    +  CDS            V5 tag: epitope tag from simian virus 5
   4234..4822    +  misc_feature   WPRE: woodchuck hepatitis virus posttranscriptional regulatory element
   4873..4892    +  misc_feature   cPPT/CTS (fragment): central polypurine tract and central termination sequence of HIV-1
   4894..5127    +  LTR            3' LTR (ΔU3): self-inactivating 3' long terminal repeat (LTR) from HIV-1
   5205..5326    +  polyA_signal   SV40 poly(A) signal: SV40 polyadenylation signal
   5366..5501    +  rep_origin     SV40 ori: SV40 origin of replication
   5522..5540    -  promoter       T7 promoter: promoter for bacteriophage T7 RNA polymerase
   5548..5703    +  CDS            lacZα (fragment): LacZα fragment of β-galactosidase; lacZ fragment
   5708..6136    +  rep_origin     f1 ori (sequence partly withheld): f1 bacteriophage origin of replication; arrow indicates direction of (+) strand synthesis
   6189..6293    +  promoter       AmpR promoter: bla
   6294..7154    +  CDS            AmpR: β-lactamase; bla; confers resistance to ampicillin, carbenicillin, and related antibiotics
   7325..7913    +  rep_origin     ori: high-copy-number ColE1/pMB1/pBR322/pUC origin of replication
   8096..8188    +  CDS            lacI (fragment): lac repressor; lacI; The lac repressor binds to the lac operator to inhibit transcription in E. coli. This inhibition can be relieved by adding lactose or isopropyl-β-D-thiogalactopyranoside (IPTG).
   8201..8222    +  protein_bind   CAP binding site: CAP binding activates transcription in the presence of cAMP. E. coli catabolite activator protein
   8237..8267    +  promoter       lac promoter: promoter for the E. coli lac operon
   8275..8291    +  protein_bind   lac operator: The lac repressor binds to the lac operator to inhibit transcription in E. coli. This inhibition can be relieved by adding lactose or isopropyl-β-D-thiogalactopyranoside (IPTG). lac repressor encoded by lacI
   8336..8354    +  promoter       T3 promoter: promoter for bacteriophage T3 RNA polymerase
   8382..8608    +  promoter       RSV promoter: Rous sarcoma virus enhancer/promoter
>Addgene plasmid #163050 | pMOS011: superecliptic pHluorin (mitochondrial) | addgene full sequence | sequence record 324187 | Addgene NGS Result
GGGTCTCTCTGGTTAGACCAGATCTGAGCCTGGGAGCTCTCTGGCTAACTAGGGAACCCACTGCTTAAGC
CTCAATAAAGCTTGCCTTGAGTGCTTCAAGTAGTGTGTGCCCGTCTGTTGTGTGACTCTGGTAACTAGAG
ATCCCTCAGACCCTTTTAGTCAGTGTGGAAAATCTCTAGCAGTGGCGCCCGAACAGGGACTTGAAAGCGA
AAGGGAAACCAGAGGAGCTCTCTCGACGCAGGACTCGGCTTGCTGAAGCGCGCACGGCAAGAGGCGAGGG
GCGGCGACTGGTGAGTACGCCAAAAATTTTGACTAGCGGAGGCTAGAAGGAGAGAGATGGGTGCGAGAGC
GTCAGTATTAAGCGGGGGAGAATTAGATCGCGATGGGAAAAAATTCGGTTAAGGCCAGGGGGAAAGAAAA
AATATAAATTAAAACATATAGTATGGGCAAGCAGGGAGCTAGAACGATTCGCAGTTAATCCTGGCCTGTT
AGAAACATCAGAAGGCTGTAGACAAATACTGGGACAGCTACAACCATCCCTTCAGACAGGATCAGAAGAA
CTTAGATCATTATATAATACAGTAGCAACCCTCTATTGTGTGCATCAAAGGATAGAGATAAAAGACACCA
AGGAAGCTTTAGACAAGATAGAGGAAGAGCAAAACAAAAGTAAGACCACCGCACAGCAAGCGGCCGCTGA
TCTTCAGACCTGGAGGAGGAGATATGAGGGACAATTGGAGAAGTGAATTATATAAATATAAAGTAGTAAA
AATTGAACCATTAGGAGTAGCACCCACCAAGGCAAAGAGAAGAGTGGTGCAGAGAGAAAAAAGAGCAGTG
GGAATAGGAGCTTTGTTCCTTGGGTTCTTGGGAGCAGCAGGAAGCACTATGGGCGCAGCGTCAATGACGC
TGACGGTACAGGCCAGACAATTATTGTCTGGTATAGTGCAGCAGCAGAACAATTTGCTGAGGGCTATTGA
GGCGCAACAGCATCTGTTGCAACTCACAGTCTGGGGCATCAAGCAGCTCCAGGCAAGAATCCTGGCTGTG
GAAAGATACCTAAAGGATCAACAGCTCCTGGGGATTTGGGGTTGCTCTGGAAAACTCATTTGCACCACTG
CTGTGCCTTGGAATGCTAGTTGGAGTAATAAATCTCTGGAACAGATTTGGAATCACACGACCTGGATGGA
GTGGGACAGAGAAATTAACAATTACACAAGCTTAATACACTCCTTAATTGAAGAATCGCAAAACCAGCAA
GAAAAGAATGAACAAGAATTATTGGAATTAGATAAATGGGCAAGTTTGTGGAATTGGTTTAACATAACAA
ATTGGCTGTGGTATATAAAATTATTCATAATGATAGTAGGAGGCTTGGTAGGTTTAAGAATAGTTTTTGC
TGTACTTTCTATAGTGAATAGAGTTAGGCAGGGATATTCACCATTATCGTTTCAGACCCACCTCCCAACC
CCGAGGGGACCCTTGCGCCTTTTCCAAGGCAGCCCTGGGTTTGCGCAGGGACGCGGCTGCTCTGGGCGTG
GTTCCGGGAAACGCAGCGGCGCCGACCCTGGGTCTCGCACATTCTTCACGTCCGTTCGCAGCGTCACCCG
GATCTTCGCCGCTACCCTTGTGGGCCCCCCGGCGACGCTTCCTGCTCCGCCCCTAAGTCGGGAAGGTTCC
TTGCGGTTCGCGGCGTGCCGGACGTGACAAACGGAAGCCGCACGTCTCACTAGTACCCTCGCAGACGGAC
AGCGCCAGGGAGCAATGGCAGCGCGCCGACCGCGATGGGCTGTGGCCAATAGCGGCTGCTCAGCAGGGCG
CGCCGAGAGCAGCGGCCGGGAAGGGGCGGTGCGGGAGGCGGGGTGTGGGGCGGTAGTGTGGGCCCTGTTC
CTGCCCGCGCGGTGTTCCGCATTCTGCAAGCCTCCGGAGCGCACGTCGGCAGTCGGCTCCCTCGTTGACC
GAATCACCGACCTCTCTCCCCAGGGGGTACCACCATGGCCAAGCCTTTGTCTCAAGAAGAATCCACCCTC
ATTGAAAGAGCAACGGCTACAATCAACAGCATCCCCATCTCTGAAGACTACAGCGTCGCCAGCGCAGCTC
TCTCTAGCGACGGCCGCATCTTCACTGGTGTCAATGTATATCATTTTACTGGGGGACCTTGTGCAGAACT
CGTGGTGCTGGGCACTGCTGCTGCTGCGGCAGCTGGCAACCTGACTTGTATCGTCGCGATCGGAAATGAG
AACAGGGGCATCTTGAGCCCCTGCGGACGGTGCCGACAGGTGCTTCTCGATCTGCATCCTGGGATCAAAG
CCATAGTGAAGGACAGTGATGGACAGCCGACGGCAGTTGGGATTCGTGAATTGCTGCCCTCTGGTTATGT
GTGGGAGGGCCTGCAGCTGCAGTAGTAAGAATTCTAGATCTTGAGACAAATGGCAGTATTCATCCACAAT
TTTAAAAGAAAAGGGGGGATTGGGGGGTACAGTGCAGGGGAAAGAATAGTAGACATAATAGCAACAGACA
TACAAACTAAAGAATTACAAAAACAAATTACAAAAATTCAAAATTTTCGGGTTTATTACAGGGACAGCAG
AGATCCACTTTGGCGCCGGCTCGAGGGGGCCCGGGGTTATTAATAGTAATCAATTACGGGGTCATTAGTT
CATAGCCCATATATGGAGTTCCGCGTTACATAACTTACGGTAAATGGCCCGCCTGGCTGACCGCCCAACG
ACCCCCGCCCATTGACGTCAATAATGACGTATGTTCCCATAGTAACGCCAATAGGGACTTTCCATTGACG
TCAATGGGTGGAGTATTTACGGTAAACTGCCCACTTGGCAGTACATCAAGTGTATCATATGCCAAGTACG
CCCCCTATTGACGTCAATGACGGTAAATGGCCCGCCTGGCATTATGCCCAGTACATGACCTTATGGGACT
TTCCTACTTGGCAGTACATCTACGTATTAGTCATCGCTATTACCATGGTGATGCGGTTTTGGCAGTACAT
CAATGGGCGTGGATAGCGGTTTGACTCACGGGGATTTCCAAGTCTCCACCCCATTGACGTCAATGGGAGT
TTGTTTTGGCACCAAAATCAACGGGACTTTCCAAAATGTCGTAACAACTCCGCCCCATTGACGCAAATGG
GCGGTAGGCGTGTACGGTGGGAGGTCTATATAAGCAGAGCTCTCTGGCTAACTGTCGGGATCAACAAGTT
TGTACAAAAAAGCAGGCTGGCGCCGGAACCAATTCAGTCGACTGGATCCGCCACCATGTCCGTCCTGACG
CCGCTGCTGCTGCGGGGCTTGACAGGCTCGGCCCGGCGGCTCCCAGTGCCGCGCGCCAAGATCCATTCGT
TGGGTGACCCGCCAGTCGCTAGCAGTAAAGGAGAAGAACTTTTCACTGGAGTTGTCCCAATTCTTGTTGA
ATTAGATGGTGATGTTAATGGGCACAAATTTTCTGTCAGTGGAGAGGGTGAAGGTGATGCAACATACGGA
AAACTTACCCTTAAATTTATTTGCACTACTGGAAAACTACCTGTTCCTTGGCCAACACTTGTCACTACTT
TAACTTATGGTGTTCAATGCTTTTCAAGATACCCAGATCATATGAAACGGCATGACTTTTTCAAGAGTGC
CATGCCCGAAGGTTATGTACAGGAAAGAACTATATTTTTCAAAGATGACGGGAACTACAAGACACGTGCT
GAAGTCAAGTTTGAAGGTGATACCCTTGTTAATAGAATCGAGTTAAAAGGTATTGATTTTAAAGAAGATG
GAAACATTCTTGGACACAAATTGGAATACAACTATAACGATCACCAGGTGTACATCATGGCAGACAAACA
AAAGAATGGAATCAAAGCTAACTTCAAAATTAGACACAACATTGAAGATGGAGGCGTTCAACTAGCAGAC
CATTATCAACAAAATACTCCAATTGGCGATGGGCCCGTCCTTTTACCAGACAACCATTACCTGTTTACAA
CTTCTACTCTTTCGAAAGATCCCAACGAAAAGAGAGACCACATGGTCCTTCTTGAGTTTGTAACAGCTGC
TGGGATTACACATGGCATGGATGAACTATACAAATGAATTCGCGGCCGCACTCGAGATATCTAGACCCAG
CTTTCTTGTACAAAGTGGTTGGTAAGCCTATCCCTAACCCTCTCCTCGGTCTCGATTCTACGTAGTAATG
AGCTAGCGCTAACCGGTGGCGCGTTAAGTCGACAATCAACCTCTGGATTACAAAATTTGTGAAAGATTGA
CTGGTATTCTTAACTATGTTGCTCCTTTTACGCTATGTGGATACGCTGCTTTAATGCCTTTGTATCATGC
TATTGCTTCCCGTATGGCTTTCATTTTCTCCTCCTTGTATAAATCCTGGTTGCTGTCTCTTTATGAGGAG
TTGTGGCCCGTTGTCAGGCAACGTGGCGTGGTGTGCACTGTGTTTGCTGACGCAACCCCCACTGGTTGGG
GCATTGCCACCACCTGTCAGCTCCTTTCCGGGACTTTCGCTTTCCCCCTCCCTATTGCCACGGCGGAACT
CATCGCCGCCTGCCTTGCCCGCTGCTGGACAGGGGCTCGGCTGTTGGGCACTGACAATTCCGTGGTGTTG
TCGGGGAAATCATCGTCCTTTCCTTGGCTGCTCGCCTGTGTTGCCACCTGGATTCTGCGCGGGACGTCCT
TCTGCTACGTCCCTTCGGCCCTCAATCCAGCGGACCTTCCTTCCCGCGGCCTGCTGCCGGCTCTGCGGCC
TCTTCCGCGTCTTCGCCTTCGCCCTCAGACGAGTCGGATCTCCCTTTGGGCCGCCTCCCCGCGTCGACTT
TAAGACCAATGACTTACAAGGCAGCTGTAGATCTTAGCCACTTTTTAAAAGAAAAGGGGGGACTGGAAGG
GCTAATTCACTCCCAACGAAGACAAGATCTGCTTTTTGCTTGTACTGGGTCTCTCTGGTTAGACCAGATC
TGAGCCTGGGAGCTCTCTGGCTAACTAGGGAACCCACTGCTTAAGCCTCAATAAAGCTTGCCTTGAGTGC
TTCAAGTAGTGTGTGCCCGTCTGTTGTGTGACTCTGGTAACTAGAGATCCCTCAGACCCTTTTAGTCAGT
GTGGAAAATCTCTAGCAGTACGTATAGTAGTTCATGTCATCTTATTATTCAGTATTTATAACTTGCAAAG
AAATGAATATCAGAGAGTGAGAGGAACTTGTTTATTGCAGCTTATAATGGTTACAAATAAAGCAATAGCA
TCACAAATTTCACAAATAAAGCATTTTTTTCACTGCATTCTAGTTGTGGTTTGTCCAAACTCATCAATGT
ATCTTATCATGTCTGGCTCTAGCTATCCCGCCCCTAACTCCGCCCATCCCGCCCCTAACTCCGCCCAGTT
CCGCCCATTCTCCGCCCCATGGCTGACTAATTTTTTTTATTTATGCAGAGGCCGAGGCCGCCTCGGCCTC
TGAGCTATTCCAGAAGTAGTGAGGAGGCTTTTTTGGAGGCCTAGGGACGTACCCAATTCGCCCTATAGTG
AGTCGTATTACGCGCGCTCACTGGCCGTCGTTTTACAACGTCGTGACTGGGAAAACCCTGGCGTTACCCA
ACTTAATCGCCTTGCAGCACATCCCCCTTTCGCCAGCTGGCGTAATAGCGAAGAGGCCCGCACCGATCGC
CCTTCCCAACAGTTGCGCAGCCTGAATGGCGAATGGG
[124 nt withheld, positions 5708-5831]
C
[91 nt withheld, positions 5833-5923]
A
[49 nt withheld, positions 5925-5973]
CCTTTGACGTTGGAGTCCACGTTCTTT
[37 nt withheld, positions 6001-6037]
ACCCTATCTCGGTCTATTCTTTTGATTTATAAGGGATTTTGCCGATTTCGGCCTATTGGTTAAAAAATGA
GCTGATTTAACAAAAATTTAACGCGAATTTTAACAAAATATTAACGCTTACAATTTAGGTGGCACTTTTC
GGGGAAATGTGCGCGGAACCCCTATTTGTTTATTTTTCTAAATACATTCAAATATGTATCCGCTCATGAG
ACAATAACCCTGATAAATGCTTCAATAATATTGAAAAAGGAAGAGTATGAGTATTCAACATTTCCGTGTC
GCCCTTATTCCCTTTTTTGCGGCATTTTGCCTTCCTGTTTTTGCTCACCCAGAAACGCTGGTGAAAGTAA
AAGATGCTGAAGATCAGTTGGGTGCACGAGTGGGTTACATCGAACTGGATCTCAACAGCGGTAAGATCCT
TGAGAGTTTTCGCCCCGAAGAACGTTTTCCAATGATGAGCACTTTTAAAGTTCTGCTATGTGGCGCGGTA
TTATCCCGTATTGACGCCGGGCAAGAGCAACTCGGTCGCCGCATACACTATTCTCAGAATGACTTGGTTG
AGTACTCACCAGTCACAGAAAAGCATCTTACGGATGGCATGACAGTAAGAGAATTATGCAGTGCTGCCAT
AACCATGAGTGATAACACTGCGGCCAACTTACTTCTGACAACGATCGGAGGACCGAAGGAGCTAACCGCT
TTTTTGCACAACATGGGGGATCATGTAACTCGCCTTGATCGTTGGGAACCGGAGCTGAATGAAGCCATAC
CAAACGACGAGCGTGACACCACGATGCCTGTAGCAATGGCAACAACGTTGCGCAAACTATTAACTGGCGA
ACTACTTACTCTAGCTTCCCGGCAACAATTAATAGACTGGATGGAGGCGGATAAAGTTGCAGGACCACTT
CTGCGCTCGGCCCTTCCGGCTGGCTGGTTTATTGCTGATAAATCTGGAGCCGGTGAGCGTGGGTCTCGCG
GTATCATTGCAGCACTGGGGCCAGATGGTAAGCCCTCCCGTATCGTAGTTATCTACACGACGGGGAGTCA
GGCAACTATGGATGAACGAAATAGACAGATCGCTGAGATAGGTGCCTCACTGATTAAGCATTGGTAACTG
TCAGACCAAGTTTACTCATATATACTTTAGATTGATTTAAAACTTCATTTTTAATTTAAAAGGATCTAGG
TGAAGATCCTTTTTGATAATCTCATGACCAAAATCCCTTAACGTGAGTTTTCGTTCCACTGAGCGTCAGA
CCCCGTAGAAAAGATCAAAGGATCTTCTTGAGATCCTTTTTTTCTGCGCGTAATCTGCTGCTTGCAAACA
AAAAAACCACCGCTACCAGCGGTGGTTTGTTTGCCGGATCAAGAGCTACCAACTCTTTTTCCGAAGGTAA
CTGGCTTCAGCAGAGCGCAGATACCAAATACTGTTCTTCTAGTGTAGCCGTAGTTAGGCCACCACTTCAA
GAACTCTGTAGCACCGCCTACATACCTCGCTCTGCTAATCCTGTTACCAGTGGCTGCTGCCAGTGGCGAT
AAGTCGTGTCTTACCGGGTTGGACTCAAGACGATAGTTACCGGATAAGGCGCAGCGGTCGGGCTGAACGG
GGGGTTCGTGCACACAGCCCAGCTTGGAGCGAACGACCTACACCGAACTGAGATACCTACAGCGTGAGCT
ATGAGAAAGCGCCACGCTTCCCGAAGGGAGAAAGGCGGACAGGTATCCGGTAAGCGGCAGGGTCGGAACA
GGAGAGCGCACGAGGGAGCTTCCAGGGGGAAACGCCTGGTATCTTTATAGTCCTGTCGGGTTTCGCCACC
TCTGACTTGAGCGTCGATTTTTGTGATGCTCGTCAGGGGGGCGGAGCCTATGGAAAAACGCCAGCAACGC
GGCCTTTTTACGGTTCCTGGCCTTTTGCTGGCCTTTTGCTCACATGTTCTTTCCTGCGTTATCCCCTGAT
TCTGTGGATAACCGTATTACCGCCTTTGAGTGAGCTGATACCGCTCGCCGCAGCCGAACGACCGAGCGCA
GCGAGTCAGTGAGCGAGGAAGCGGAAGAGCGCCCAATACGCAAACCGCCTCTCCCCGCGCGTTGGCCGAT
TCATTAATGCAGCTGGCACGACAGGTTTCCCGACTGGAAAGCGGGCAGTGAGCGCAACGCAATTAATGTG
AGTTAGCTCACTCATTAGGCACCCCAGGCTTTACACTTTATGCTTCCGGCTCGTATGTTGTGTGGAATTG
TGAGCGGATAACAATTTCACACAGGAAACAGCTATGACCATGATTACGCCAAGCGCGCAATTAACCCTCA
CTAAAGGGAACAAAAGCTGGAGCTGCAAGCTTAATGTAGTCTTATGCAATACTCTTGTAGTCTTGCAACA
TGGTAACGATGAGTTAGCAACATGCCTTACAAGGAGAGAAAAAGCACCGTGCATGCCGATTGGTGGAAGT
AAGGTGGTACGATCGTGCCTTATTAGGAAGGCAACAGACGGGTCTGACATGGATTGGACGAACCACTGAA
TTGCCGCATTGCAGAGATATTGTATTTAAGTGCCTAGCTCGATACATAAAC
