>Addgene plasmid #163050 | pMOS011: superecliptic pHluorin (mitochondrial) | depositor partial sequence | sequence record 315836 | COX8TS-superecliptic pHluorin
ATGTCCGTCCTGACGCCGCTGCTGCTGCGGGGCTTGACAGGCTCGGCCCGGCGGCTCCCAGTGCCGCGCG
CCAAGATCCATTCGTTGGGTGACCCGCCAGTCGCTAGCAGTAAAGGAGAAGAACTTTTCACTGGAGTTGT
CCCAATTCTTGTTGAATTAGATGGTGATGTTAATGGGCACAAATTTTCTGTCAGTGGAGAGGGTGAAGGT
GATGCAACATACGGAAAACTTACCCTTAAATTTATTTGCACTACTGGAAAACTACCTGTTCCTTGGCCAA
CACTTGTCACTACTTTAACTTATGGTGTTCAATGCTTTTCAAGATACCCAGATCATATGAAACGGCATGA
CTTTTTCAAGAGTGCCATGCCCGAAGGTTATGTACAGGAAAGAACTATATTTTTCAAAGATGACGGGAAC
TACAAGACACGTGCTGAAGTCAAGTTTGAAGGTGATACCCTTGTTAATAGAATCGAGTTAAAAGGTATTG
ATTTTAAAGAAGATGGAAACATTCTTGGACACAAATTGGAATACAACTATAACGATCACCAGGTGTACAT
CATGGCAGACAAACAAAAGAATGGAATCAAAGCTAACTTCAAAATTAGACACAACATTGAAGATGGAGGC
GTTCAACTAGCAGACCATTATCAACAAAATACTCCAATTGGCGATGGGCCCGTCCTTTTACCAGACAACC
ATTACCTGTTTACAACTTCTACTCTTTCGAAAGATCCCAACGAAAAGAGAGACCACATGGTCCTTCTTGA
GTTTGTAACAGCTGCTGGGATTACACATGGCATGGATGAACTATACAAATGA
